Addgene plasmid #219182: SFFV-PREB-Brd 239
Purpose: Transcription factor PREB with a specific barcode assigned.
Depositing lab: Filipe Pereira. Depositing organization: Center for Neuroscience and Cell Biology, University of Coimbra. Publication: A combinatorial transcription factor screening platform for immune cell reprogramming. Kurochkin I, Altman AR, Caiado I, Pertiga-Cabral D, Halitzki E, Minaeva M, Zimmermannova O, Henriques-Oliveira L, Klein D, Nair M, Oliveira D, Cajal LR, Knittel R, Feick C, Ringner M, Martin M, Cirovic B, Pires CF, Rosa FF, Sitnicka E, Theis FJ, Pereira CF. Cell Syst. 2026 Jan 21;17(1):101457. doi: 10.1016/j.cels.2025.101457. Epub 2026 Jan 14. PubMed 41539305.
Backbone
  Vector backbone: SFFV-MCS
  Backbone size w/o insert (bp): 6638
  Vector type: Lentiviral
Growth in bacteria
  Bacterial resistance: Ampicillin, 100 μg/mL
  Growth temperature: 37°C
  Growth strain: NEB Stable
  Copy number: High Copy
Gene/Insert
  Gene/Insert name: PREB
  Species: H. sapiens (human)
  Insert size (bp): 1080
  Entrez Gene: PREB (a.k.a. SEC12, MGC3467)
  Promoter: The spleen focus-forming virus (SFFV) promoter
  Cloning method: Restriction Enzyme; 5′ cloning site Bsp119I (not destroyed); 3′ cloning site BstHI (not destroyed)
Terms and licenses: Academic/Nonprofit Terms; Industry Terms: Not Available to Industry
Depositor comments: Barcode sequence cloned into XbaI restriction site. Design of plasmid is as follows: SFFV-[TF sequence]-WPRE-[Barcode sequence].
How to cite: SFFV-PREB-Brd 239 was a gift from Filipe Pereira (Addgene plasmid # 219182 ; http://n2t.net/addgene:219182 ; RRID:Addgene_219182)
