[The description below was written by a language model from this plasmid's Addgene catalogue record and pLannotate feature annotations shown in this document.]
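Description:
SFFV-PREB-Brd 239 is a third-generation-style, self-inactivating HIV-1 lentiviral transfer plasmid built on the SFFV-MCS backbone and carrying the human gene PREB (also known as SEC12) together with a construct-specific DNA barcode. It is propagated in E. coli as a high-copy plasmid through a ColE1/pUC-type origin with ampicillin selection via β-lactamase. The bacterial portion also retains pBluescript-derived remnants, including an f1 origin, lacZα and lac regulatory fragments, and T7 and T3 promoters. No mammalian selection marker or fluorescent reporter is annotated in the feature table.

The viral genome is transcribed in packaging cells from an RSV promoter fused to a truncated 5' LTR. This is followed by the Ψ packaging signal with a gag fragment, the Rev response element for Rev-dependent nuclear export, and the cPPT/CTS, which aids nuclear import of the provirus. Inside this frame, the spleen focus-forming virus LTR promoter drives the roughly 1.08 kb PREB coding sequence, which sits between residual multiple-cloning-site segments and is annotated as a fragment of the reference protein. A WPRE downstream enhances transcript stability and expression. According to the depositor, the barcode is placed after the WPRE at an XbaI site, so it lies within the expressed transcript ahead of the ΔU3 3' LTR; the barcode itself is not annotated in the feature table. An SV40 polyadenylation signal and SV40 origin lie beyond the 3' LTR.

The plasmid belongs to a barcoded transcription factor collection made for combinatorial screening in immune cell reprogramming, where the barcode identifies which factor was delivered to a transduced cell.
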