Features (pLannotate 1.2.2; 29 found; start..end, strand, type, name):
     94..112     -  promoter       T7 promoter: promoter for bacteriophage T7 RNA polymerase
    120..275     +  CDS            lacZα (fragment): LacZα fragment of β-galactosidase; lacZ fragment
    280..708     +  rep_origin     f1 ori (sequence partly withheld): f1 bacteriophage origin of replication; arrow indicates direction of (+) strand synthesis
    761..865     +  promoter       AmpR promoter: bla
    866..1726    +  CDS            AmpR: β-lactamase; bla; confers resistance to ampicillin, carbenicillin, and related antibiotics
   1897..2485    +  rep_origin     ori: high-copy-number ColE1/pMB1/pBR322/pUC origin of replication
   2668..2760    +  CDS            lacI (fragment): lac repressor; lacI; The lac repressor binds to the lac operator to inhibit transcription in E. coli. This inhibition can be relieved by adding lactose or isopropyl-β-D-thiogalactopyranoside (IPTG).
   2773..2794    +  protein_bind   CAP binding site: CAP binding activates transcription in the presence of cAMP. E. coli catabolite activator protein
   2809..2839    +  promoter       lac promoter: promoter for the E. coli lac operon
   2847..2863    +  protein_bind   lac operator: The lac repressor binds to the lac operator to inhibit transcription in E. coli. This inhibition can be relieved by adding lactose or isopropyl-β-D-thiogalactopyranoside (IPTG). lac repressor encoded by lacI
   2908..2926    +  promoter       T3 promoter: promoter for bacteriophage T3 RNA polymerase
   2954..3180    +  promoter       RSV promoter: Rous sarcoma virus enhancer/promoter
   3181..3361    +  LTR            5' LTR (truncated): truncated 5' long terminal repeat (LTR) from HIV-1
   3408..3533    +  misc_feature   HIV-1 Ψ: packaging signal of human immunodeficiency virus type 1
   3517..3880    +  CDS            HIV-1 gag (fragment): gag protein from human immunodeficiency virus 1; gag
   4026..4259    +  misc_feature   RRE: The Rev response element (RRE) of HIV-1 allows for Rev-dependent mRNA export from the nucleus to the cytoplasm.
   4636..4736    +  CDS            Rev (fragment): human immunodeficiency virus 1 (HIV-1) Rev protein; rev; enhances nuclear export of unspliced and incompletely spliced viral mRNAs
   4755..4872    +  misc_feature   cPPT/CTS: central polypurine tract and central termination sequence of HIV-1
   4906..5307    +  promoter       SFFV promoter: spleen focus-forming virus long terminal repeat (LTR) promoter
   5317..5340    +  misc_feature   MCS (fragment): pBluescript multiple cloning site
   5365..6441    +  CDS            PREB (fragment): PREB_HUMAN - Also known as SEC12. Experimental evidence at protein level: Swiss-Prot protein existence level 1. Was first identified based on its probable role in the regulation of pituitary gene transcription. Binds to the prolactin gene (PRL) promoter and seems to activate transcription. From Homo sapiens (Human).
   6452..6477    +  misc_feature   MCS (fragment): pBluescript multiple cloning site
   6477..6536    +  CDS            S (fragment): HBSAG_WHV6 - Experimental evidence at transcript level: Swiss-Prot protein existence level 2. The middle envelope protein plays an important role in the budding of the virion. It is involved in the induction of budding in a nucleocapsid independent way. In this process the majority of envelope proteins bud to form subviral lipoprotein particles of 22 nm of diameter that do not contain a nucleocapsid (By similarity). From Woodchuck hepatitis B virus (isolate w64/pWS23) (WHV).
   6668..7071    +  misc_feature   WPRE: woodchuck hepatitis virus posttranscriptional regulatory element
   7129..7188    +  CDS            nef (fragment): NEF_HV1Z2 - Experimental evidence at protein level: Swiss-Prot protein existence level 1. Extracellular Nef protein targets CD4(+) T-lymphocytes for apoptosis by interacting with CXCR4 surface receptors. From Human immunodeficiency virus type 1 group M subtype D (isolate Z2/CDC-Z34) (HIV-1).
   7190..7423    +  LTR            3' LTR (ΔU3): self-inactivating 3' long terminal repeat (LTR) from HIV-1
   7495..7616    +  polyA_signal   SV40 poly(A) signal: SV40 polyadenylation signal
   7635..7656    +  rep_origin     SV40 ori (fragment): SV40 origin of replication
   7656..73      +  rep_origin     SV40 ori (across the origin): SV40 origin of replication
>Addgene plasmid #219182 | SFFV-PREB-Brd 239 | addgene full sequence | sequence record 473296 | Addgene NGS Result
ATTTATGCAGAGGCCGAGGCCGCCTCGGCCTCTGAGCTATTCCAGAAGTAGTGAGGAGGCTTTTTTGGAG
GCCTAGGGACGTACCCAATTCGCCCTATAGTGAGTCGTATTACGCGCGCTCACTGGCCGTCGTTTTACAA
CGTCGTGACTGGGAAAACCCTGGCGTTACCCAACTTAATCGCCTTGCAGCACATCCCCCTTTCGCCAGCT
GGCGTAATAGCGAAGAGGCCCGCACCGATCGCCCTTCCCAACAGTTGCGCAGCCTGAATGGCGAATGGG
[124 nt withheld, positions 280-403]
C
[91 nt withheld, positions 405-495]
A
[49 nt withheld, positions 497-545]
CCTTTGACGTTGGAGTCCACGTTCTTT
[37 nt withheld, positions 573-609]
ACCCTATCTCGGTCTATTCTTTTGATTTATAAGGGATTTTGCCGATTTCGGCCTATTGGTTAAAAAATGA
GCTGATTTAACAAAAATTTAACGCGAATTTTAACAAAATATTAACGCTTACAATTTAGGTGGCACTTTTC
GGGGAAATGTGCGCGGAACCCCTATTTGTTTATTTTTCTAAATACATTCAAATATGTATCCGCTCATGAG
ACAATAACCCTGATAAATGCTTCAATAATATTGAAAAAGGAAGAGTATGAGTATTCAACATTTCCGTGTC
GCCCTTATTCCCTTTTTTGCGGCATTTTGCCTTCCTGTTTTTGCTCACCCAGAAACGCTGGTGAAAGTAA
AAGATGCTGAAGATCAGTTGGGTGCACGAGTGGGTTACATCGAACTGGATCTCAACAGCGGTAAGATCCT
TGAGAGTTTTCGCCCCGAAGAACGTTTTCCAATGATGAGCACTTTTAAAGTTCTGCTATGTGGCGCGGTA
TTATCCCGTATTGACGCCGGGCAAGAGCAACTCGGTCGCCGCATACACTATTCTCAGAATGACTTGGTTG
AGTACTCACCAGTCACAGAAAAGCATCTTACGGATGGCATGACAGTAAGAGAATTATGCAGTGCTGCCAT
AACCATGAGTGATAACACTGCGGCCAACTTACTTCTGACAACGATCGGAGGACCGAAGGAGCTAACCGCT
TTTTTGCACAACATGGGGGATCATGTAACTCGCCTTGATCGTTGGGAACCGGAGCTGAATGAAGCCATAC
CAAACGACGAGCGTGACACCACGATGCCTGTAGCAATGGCAACAACGTTGCGCAAACTATTAACTGGCGA
ACTACTTACTCTAGCTTCCCGGCAACAATTAATAGACTGGATGGAGGCGGATAAAGTTGCAGGACCACTT
CTGCGCTCGGCCCTTCCGGCTGGCTGGTTTATTGCTGATAAATCTGGAGCCGGTGAGCGTGGGTCTCGCG
GTATCATTGCAGCACTGGGGCCAGATGGTAAGCCCTCCCGTATCGTAGTTATCTACACGACGGGGAGTCA
GGCAACTATGGATGAACGAAATAGACAGATCGCTGAGATAGGTGCCTCACTGATTAAGCATTGGTAACTG
TCAGACCAAGTTTACTCATATATACTTTAGATTGATTTAAAACTTCATTTTTAATTTAAAAGGATCTAGG
TGAAGATCCTTTTTGATAATCTCATGACCAAAATCCCTTAACGTGAGTTTTCGTTCCACTGAGCGTCAGA
CCCCGTAGAAAAGATCAAAGGATCTTCTTGAGATCCTTTTTTTCTGCGCGTAATCTGCTGCTTGCAAACA
AAAAAACCACCGCTACCAGCGGTGGTTTGTTTGCCGGATCAAGAGCTACCAACTCTTTTTCCGAAGGTAA
CTGGCTTCAGCAGAGCGCAGATACCAAATACTGTTCTTCTAGTGTAGCCGTAGTTAGGCCACCACTTCAA
GAACTCTGTAGCACCGCCTACATACCTCGCTCTGCTAATCCTGTTACCAGTGGCTGCTGCCAGTGGCGAT
AAGTCGTGTCTTACCGGGTTGGACTCAAGACGATAGTTACCGGATAAGGCGCAGCGGTCGGGCTGAACGG
GGGGTTCGTGCACACAGCCCAGCTTGGAGCGAACGACCTACACCGAACTGAGATACCTACAGCGTGAGCT
ATGAGAAAGCGCCACGCTTCCCGAAGGGAGAAAGGCGGACAGGTATCCGGTAAGCGGCAGGGTCGGAACA
GGAGAGCGCACGAGGGAGCTTCCAGGGGGAAACGCCTGGTATCTTTATAGTCCTGTCGGGTTTCGCCACC
TCTGACTTGAGCGTCGATTTTTGTGATGCTCGTCAGGGGGGCGGAGCCTATGGAAAAACGCCAGCAACGC
GGCCTTTTTACGGTTCCTGGCCTTTTGCTGGCCTTTTGCTCACATGTTCTTTCCTGCGTTATCCCCTGAT
TCTGTGGATAACCGTATTACCGCCTTTGAGTGAGCTGATACCGCTCGCCGCAGCCGAACGACCGAGCGCA
GCGAGTCAGTGAGCGAGGAAGCGGAAGAGCGCCCAATACGCAAACCGCCTCTCCCCGCGCGTTGGCCGAT
TCATTAATGCAGCTGGCACGACAGGTTTCCCGACTGGAAAGCGGGCAGTGAGCGCAACGCAATTAATGTG
AGTTAGCTCACTCATTAGGCACCCCAGGCTTTACACTTTATGCTTCCGGCTCGTATGTTGTGTGGAATTG
TGAGCGGATAACAATTTCACACAGGAAACAGCTATGACCATGATTACGCCAAGCGCGCAATTAACCCTCA
CTAAAGGGAACAAAAGCTGGAGCTGCAAGCTTAATGTAGTCTTATGCAATACTCTTGTAGTCTTGCAACA
TGGTAACGATGAGTTAGCAACATGCCTTACAAGGAGAGAAAAAGCACCGTGCATGCCGATTGGTGGAAGT
AAGGTGGTACGATCGTGCCTTATTAGGAAGGCAACAGACGGGTCTGACATGGATTGGACGAACCACTGAA
TTGCCGCATTGCAGAGATATTGTATTTAAGTGCCTAGCTCGATACATAAACGGGTCTCTCTGGTTAGACC
AGATCTGAGCCTGGGAGCTCTCTGGCTAACTAGGGAACCCACTGCTTAAGCCTCAATAAAGCTTGCCTTG
AGTGCTTCAAGTAGTGTGTGCCCGTCTGTTGTGTGACTCTGGTAACTAGAGATCCCTCAGACCCTTTTAG
TCAGTGTGGAAAATCTCTAGCAGTGGCGCCCGAACAGGGACTTGAAAGCGAAAGGGAAACCAGAGGAGCT
CTCTCGACGCAGGACTCGGCTTGCTGAAGCGCGCACGGCAAGAGGCGAGGGGCGGCGACTGGTGAGTACG
CCAAAAATTTTGACTAGCGGAGGCTAGAAGGAGAGAGATGGGTGCGAGAGCGTCAGTATTAAGCGGGGGA
GAATTAGATCGCGATGGGAAAAAATTCGGTTAAGGCCAGGGGGAAAGAAAAAATATAAATTAAAACATAT
AGTATGGGCAAGCAGGGAGCTAGAACGATTCGCAGTTAATCCTGGCCTGTTAGAAACATCAGAAGGCTGT
AGACAAATACTGGGACAGCTACAACCATCCCTTCAGACAGGATCAGAAGAACTTAGATCATTATATAATA
CAGTAGCAACCCTCTATTGTGTGCATCAAAGGATAGAGATAAAAGACACCAAGGAAGCTTTAGACAAGAT
AGAGGAAGAGCAAAACAAAAGTAAGACCACCGCACAGCAAGCGGCCGCTGATCTTCAGACCTGGAGGAGG
AGATATGAGGGACAATTGGAGAAGTGAATTATATAAATATAAAGTAGTAAAAATTGAACCATTAGGAGTA
GCACCCACCAAGGCAAAGAGAAGAGTGGTGCAGAGAGAAAAAAGAGCAGTGGGAATAGGAGCTTTGTTCC
TTGGGTTCTTGGGAGCAGCAGGAAGCACTATGGGCGCAGCGTCAATGACGCTGACGGTACAGGCCAGACA
ATTATTGTCTGGTATAGTGCAGCAGCAGAACAATTTGCTGAGGGCTATTGAGGCGCAACAGCATCTGTTG
CAACTCACAGTCTGGGGCATCAAGCAGCTCCAGGCAAGAATCCTGGCTGTGGAAAGATACCTAAAGGATC
AACAGCTCCTGGGGATTTGGGGTTGCTCTGGAAAACTCATTTGCACCACTGCTGTGCCTTGGAATGCTAG
TTGGAGTAATAAATCTCTGGAACAGATTTGGAATCACACGACCTGGATGGAGTGGGACAGAGAAATTAAC
AATTACACAAGCTTAATACACTCCTTAATTGAAGAATCGCAAAACCAGCAAGAAAAGAATGAACAAGAAT
TATTGGAATTAGATAAATGGGCAAGTTTGTGGAATTGGTTTAACATAACAAATTGGCTGTGGTATATAAA
ATTATTCATAATGATAGTAGGAGGCTTGGTAGGTTTAAGAATAGTTTTTGCTGTACTTTCTATAGTGAAT
AGAGTTAGGCAGGGATATTCACCATTATCGTTTCAGACCCACCTCCCAACCCCGAGGGGACCCGACAGGC
CCGAAGGAATAGAAGAAGAAGGTGGAGAGAGAGACAGAGACAGATCCATTCGATTAGTGAACGGATCTCG
ACGGTATCGGTTAACTTTTAAAAGAAAAGGGGGGATTGGGGGGTACAGTGCAGGGGAAAGAATAGTAGAC
ATAATAGCAACAGACATACAAACTAAAGAATTACAAAAACAAATTACAAAAATTCAAAATTTTATCGATC
ACGAGACTAGCCTCGAGCTGGCTGCAGTAACGCCATTTTGCAAGGCATGGAAAAATACCAAACCAAGAAT
AGAGAAGTTCAGATCAAGGGCGGGTACATGAAAATAGCTAACGTTGGGCCAAACAGGATATCTGCGGTGA
GCAGTTTCGGCCCCGGCCCGGGGCCAAGAACAGATGGTCACCGCAGTTTCGGCCCCGGCCCGAGGCCAAG
AACAGATGGTCCCCAGATATGGCCCAACCCTCAGCAGTTTCTTAAGACCCATCAGATGTTTCCAGGCTCC
CCCAAGGACCTGAAATGACCCTGCGCCTTATTTGAATTAACCAATCAGCCTGCTTCTCGCTTCTGTTCGC
GCGCTTCTGCTTCCCGAGCTCTATAAAAGAGCTCACAACCCCTCACTCGGCGCGCCAGTCCTCCGACAGA
CTGAGTCGGCCGGTCGAATCAAGCTTATCGATACCGTCGACGGATCCGCTAGCCCGCGGTTCGAAATGGG
CCGGCGCCGGGCGCCAGAGCTGTACCGGGCTCCGTTCCCGTTGTACGCGCTTCAGGTCGACCCCAGCACT
GGGCTGCTCATCGCTGCGGGCGGAGGAGGCGCCGCCAAGACAGGCATAAAGAATGGCGTGCACTTTCTGC
AGCTAGAGCTGATTAATGGGCGCTTGAGTGCCTCCTTGCTGCACTCCCATGACACAGAGACACGGGCCAC
CATGAACTTGGCACTGGCTGGTGACATCCTTGCTGCAGGGCAGGATGCCCACTGTCAGCTCCTGCGCTTC
CAGGCACATCAACAGCAGGGCAACAAGGCAGAGAAGGCCGGTTCCAAGGAGCAGGGGCCTCGACAAAGGA
AGGGAGCAGCCCCAGCAGAGAAGAAATGTGGAGCGGAAACCCAGCACGAGGGGCTAGAACTCAGGGTAGA
GAATTTGCAGGCGGTGCAGACAGACTTTAGCTCCGATCCACTGCAGAAAGTTGTGTGCTTCAACCACGAT
AATACCCTGCTTGCCACTGGAGGAACAGATGGCTACGTCCGTGTCTGGAAGGTGCCCAGCCTGGAGAAGG
TTCTGGAGTTCAAAGCCCACGAAGGGGAGATTGAAGACCTGGCTTTAGGGCCTGATGGCAAGTTGGTAAC
CGTGGGCCGGGACCTTAAGGCCTCTGTGTGGCAGAAGGATCAGCTGGTGACACAGCTGCACTGGCAAGAA
AATGGACCCACCTTTTCCAGCACACCTTACCGCTACCAGGCCTGCAGTGAATCCGGCACCTTCCTAGGCC
TGGGCACAGTCACTGGCTCTGTTGCCATCTACATAGCTTTCTCTCTCCAGTGCCTCTACTACGTGAGGGA
GGCCCATGGCATTGTGGTGACGGATGTGGCCTTTCTACCTGAGAAGGGTCGTGGTCCAGAGCTCCTTGGG
TCCCATGAAACTGCCCTGTTCTCTGTGGCTGTGGACAGTCGTTGCCAGCTGCATCTGTTGCCCTCACGGC
GGAGTGTTCCTGTGTGGCTCCTGCTCCTGCTGTGTGTCGGGCTTATTATTGTGACCATCCTGCTGCTCCA
GAGTGCCTTTCCAGGTTTCCTTTAGACCGGTCGGATCCCCCGGGCTGCAGGAATTCGAGCATCTTACCGC
CATTTATTCCCATATTTGTTCTGTTTTTCTTGATTTGGGTATACATTTAAATGTTAATAAAACAAAATGG
TGGGGCAATCATTTACATTTTTAGGGATATGTAATTACTAGTTCAGGTGTATTGCCACAAGACAAACATG
TTAAGAAACTTTCCCGTTATTTACGCTCTGTTCCTGTTAATCAACCTCTGGATTACAAAATTTGTGAAAG
ATTGACTGATATTCTTAACTATGTTGCTCCTTTTACGCTGTGTGGATATGCTGCTTTAATGCCTCTGTAT
CATGCTATTGCTTCCCGTACGGCTTTCGTTTTCTCCTCCTTGTATAAATCCTGGTTGCTGTCTCTTTATG
AGGAGTTGTGGCCCGTTGTCCGTCAACGTGGCGTGGTGTGCTCTGTGTTTGCTGACGCAACCCCCACTGG
CTGGGGCATTGCCACCACCTGTCAACTCCTTTCTGGGACTTTCGCTTTCCCCCTCCCGATCGCCACGGCA
GAACTCATCGCCGCCTGCCTTGCCCGCTGCTGGACAGGGGCTAGGTTGCTGGGCACTGATAATTCCGTGG
TGTTGTCGGGGAAGCTGACGTCCTTTGCAATTCGATATCAAGCTGTACCTTCTAGATGTACACATGAAAA
AGCGCTTCTAGACCAATGACTTACAAGGCAGCTGTAGATCTTAGCCACTTTTTAAAAGAAAAGGGGGGAC
TGGAAGGGCTAATTCACTCCCAACGAAGACAAGATCTGCTTTTTGCTTGTACTGGGTCTCTCTGGTTAGA
CCAGATCTGAGCCTGGGAGCTCTCTGGCTAACTAGGGAACCCACTGCTTAAGCCTCAATAAAGCTTGCCT
TGAGTGCTTCAAGTAGTGTGTGCCCGTCTGTTGTGTGACTCTGGTAACTAGAGATCCCTCAGACCCTTTT
AGTCAGTGTGGAAAATCTCTAGCAGTAGTAGTTCATGTCATCTTATTATTCAGTATTTATAACTTGCAAA
GAAATGAATATCAGAGAGTGAGAGGAACTTGTTTATTGCAGCTTATAATGGTTACAAATAAAGCAATAGC
ATCACAAATTTCACAAATAAAGCATTTTTTTCACTGCATTCTAGTTGTGGTTTGTCCAAACTCATCAATG
TATCTTATCATGTCTGGCTCTAGCTATCCCGCCCCTAACTCCGCCCATCCCGCCCCTAACTCCGCCCAGT
TCCGCCCATTCTCCGCCCCATGGCTGACTAATTTTTTTT
