>Addgene plasmid #219182 | SFFV-PREB-Brd 239 | depositor partial sequence | sequence record 428026 | TF ORF
ATGGGCCGGCGCCGGGCGCCAGAGCTGTACCGGGCTCCGTTCCCGTTGTACGCGCTTCAGGTCGACCCCA
GCACTGGGCTGCTCATCGCTGCGGGCGGAGGAGGCGCCGCCAAGACAGGCATAAAGAATGGCGTGCACTT
TCTGCAGCTAGAGCTGATTAATGGGCGCTTGAGTGCCTCCTTGCTGCACTCCCATGACACAGAGACACGG
GCCACCATGAACTTGGCACTGGCTGGTGACATCCTTGCTGCAGGGCAGGATGCCCACTGTCAGCTCCTGC
GCTTCCAGGCACATCAACAGCAGGGCAACAAGGCAGAGAAGGCCGGTTCCAAGGAGCAGGGGCCTCGACA
AAGGAAGGGAGCAGCCCCAGCAGAGAAGAAATGTGGAGCGGAAACCCAGCACGAGGGGCTAGAACTCAGG
GTAGAGAATTTGCAGGCGGTGCAGACAGACTTTAGCTCCGATCCACTGCAGAAAGTTGTGTGCTTCAACC
ACGATAATACCCTGCTTGCCACTGGAGGAACAGATGGCTACGTCCGTGTCTGGAAGGTGCCCAGCCTGGA
GAAGGTTCTGGAGTTCAAAGCCCACGAAGGGGAGATTGAAGACCTGGCTTTAGGGCCTGATGGCAAGTTG
GTAACCGTGGGCCGGGACCTTAAGGCCTCTGTGTGGCAGAAGGATCAGCTGGTGACACAGCTGCACTGGC
AAGAAAATGGACCCACCTTTTCCAGCACACCTTACCGCTACCAGGCCTGCAGTGAATCCGGCACCTTCCT
AGGCCTGGGCACAGTCACTGGCTCTGTTGCCATCTACATAGCTTTCTCTCTCCAGTGCCTCTACTACGTG
AGGGAGGCCCATGGCATTGTGGTGACGGATGTGGCCTTTCTACCTGAGAAGGGTCGTGGTCCAGAGCTCC
TTGGGTCCCATGAAACTGCCCTGTTCTCTGTGGCTGTGGACAGTCGTTGCCAGCTGCATCTGTTGCCCTC
ACGGCGGAGTGTTCCTGTGTGGCTCCTGCTCCTGCTGTGTGTCGGGCTTATTATTGTGACCATCCTGCTG
CTCCAGAGTGCCTTTCCAGGTTTCCTTTAG
