>Addgene plasmid #219182 | SFFV-PREB-Brd 239 | depositor partial sequence | sequence record 428027 | Barcode sequence
TGTACACATGAAAAAGCGCT
